>Addgene plasmid #52068 | NID1-bio-His | depositor full sequence | sequence record 80293 | NID1-bio-His sequence 10379 bps
GTCGACCTCCATCACGGCCTATAAGAGTGAGGGGGAGTCAGCGGAGTTCTCCTTCCCACTCAACCTTGGA
GAGGAAAGCCTGCAGGGAGAGTTGAGATGGAAGGCAGAGAAGGCTCCTTCTTCCCAGTCCTGGATCACCT
TCTCCCTAAAGAACCAAAAGGTGTCTGTGCAGAAGTCTACTAGCAACCCCAAGTTCCAGCTGTCCGAAAC
GCTCCCACTCACCCTTCAGATACCCCAGGTCTCCCTTCAGTTTGCTGGTTCTGGCAACCTGACCCTGACT
CTGGACAGAGGGATACTGTATCAGGAAGTGAACCTGGTGGTGATGAAAGTGACTCAGCCCGACAGCAACA
CTTTGACCTGTGAGGTGATGGGACCCACCTCACCCAAGATGAGACTGATCTTGAAGCAGGAGAATCAGGA
GGCCAGGGTCTCCAGGCAGGAGAAAGTGATTCAAGTGCAGGCCCCTGAAGCAGGGGTGTGGCAATGTCTA
CTGAGTGAAGGTGAAGAGGTCAAGATGGACTCCAAGATCCAGGTTTTATCCAAAGGGTTGAATTCCGGCA
GCCTGCACCACATCCTGGACGCCCAGAAGATGCTGTGGAACCACAGGGACAGGAACCTGCCTCCTCTGGC
CCCTCTGGGCCCCCACCACCATCACCACCATTGAGTCTAGACACGTGATTAATTAAGGATCCCCCGACCT
CGACCTCTGGCTAATAAAGGAAATTTATTTTCATTGCAATAGTGTGTTGGAATTTTTTGTGTCTCTCACT
CGGAAGGACATATGGGAGGGCAAATCATTTGGTCGAGATCCCTCGGAGATCTCTAGCTAGAGGATCGATC
CCCGCCCCGGACGAACTAAACCTGACTACGACATCTCTGCCCCTTCTTCGCGGGGCAGTGCATGTAATCC
CTTCAGTTGGTTGGTACAACTTGCCAACTGGGCCCTGTTCCACATGTGACACGGGGGGGGACCAAACACA
AAGGGGTTCTCTGACTGTAGTTGACATCCTTATAAATGGATGTGCACATTTGCCAACACTGAGTGGCTTT
CATCCTGGAGCAGACTTTGCAGTCTGTGGACTGCAACACAACATTGCCTTTATGTGTAACTCTTGGCTGA
AGCTCTTACACCAATGCTGGGGGACATGTACCTCCCAGGGGCCCAGGAAGACTACGGGAGGCTACACCAA
CGTCAATCAGAGGGGCCTGTGTAGCTACCGATAAGCGGACCCTCAAGAGGGCATTAGCAATAGTGTTTAT
AAGGCCCCCTTGTTAACCCTAAACGGGTAGCATATGCTTCCCGGGTAGTAGTATATACTATCCAGACTAA
CCCTAATTCAATAGCATATGTTACCCAACGGGAAGCATATGCTATCGAATTAGGGTTAGTAAAAGGGTCC
TAAGGAACAGCGATATCTCCCACCCCATGAGCTGTCACGGTTTTATTTACATGGGGTCAGGATTCCACGA
GGGTAGTGAACCATTTTAGTCACAAGGGCAGTGGCTGAAGATCAAGGAGCGGGCAGTGAACTCTCCTGAA
TCTTCGCCTGCTTCTTCATTCTCCTTCGTTTAGCTAATAGAATAACTGCTGAGTTGTGAACAGTAAGGTG
TATGTGAGGTGCTCGAAAACAAGGTTTCAGGTGACGCCCCCAGAATAAAATTTGGACGGGGGGTTCAGTG
GTGGCATTGTGCTATGACACCAATATAACCCTCACAAACCCCTTGGGCAATAAATACTAGTGTAGGAATG
AAACATTCTGAATATCTTTAACAATAGAAATCCATGGGGTGGGGACAAGCCGTAAAGACTGGATGTCCAT
CTCACACGAATTTATGGCTATGGGCAACACATAATCCTAGTGCAATATGATACTGGGGTTATTAAGATGT
GTCCCAGGCAGGGACCAAGACAGGTGAACCATGTTGTTACACTCTATTTGTAACAAGGGGAAAGAGAGTG
GACGCCGACAGCAGCGGACTCCACTGGTTGTCTCTAACACCCCCGAAAATTAAACGGGGCTCCACGCCAA
TGGGGCCCATAAACAAAGACAAGTGGCCACTCTTTTTTTTGAAATTGTGGAGTGGGGGCACGCGTCAGCC
CCCACACGCCGCCCTGCGGTTTTGGACTGTAAAATAAGGGTGTAATAACTTGGCTGATTGTAACCCCGCT
AACCACTGCGGTCAAACCACTTGCCCACAAAACCACTAATGGCACCCCGGGGAATACCTGCATAAGTAGG
TGGGCGGGCCAAGATAGGGGCGCGATTGCTGCGATCTGGAGGACAAATTACACACACTTGCGCCTGAGCG
CCAAGCACAGGGTTGTTGGTCCTCATATTCACGAGGTCGCTGAGAGCACGGTGGGCTAATGTTGCCATGG
GTAGCATATACTACCCAAATATCTGGATAGCATATGCTATCCTAATCTATATCTGGGTAGCATAGGCTAT
CCTAATCTATATCTGGGTAGCATATGCTATCCTAATCTATATCTGGGTAGTATATGCTATCCTAATTTAT
ATCTGGGTAGCATAGGCTATCCTAATCTATATCTGGGTAGCATATGCTATCCTAATCTATATCTGGGTAG
TATATGCTATCCTAATCTGTATCCGGGTAGCATATGCTATCCTAATAGAGATTAGGGTAGTATATGCTAT
CCTAATTTATATCTGGGTAGCATATACTACCCAAATATCTGGATAGCATATGCTATCCTAATCTATATCT
GGGTAGCATATGCTATCCTAATCTATATCTGGGTAGCATAGGCTATCCTAATCTATATCTGGGTAGCATA
TGCTATCCTAATCTATATCTGGGTAGTATATGCTATCCTAATTTATATCTGGGTAGCATAGGCTATCCTA
ATCTATATCTGGGTAGCATATGCTATCCTAATCTATATCTGGGTAGTATATGCTATCCTAATCTGTATCC
GGGTAGCATATGCTATCCTCATGATAAGCTGTCAAACATGAGAATTTTCTTGAAGACGAAAGGGCCTCGT
GATACGCCTATTTTTATAGGTTAATGTCATGATAATAATGGTTTCTTAGACGTCAGGTGGCACTTTTCGG
GGAAATGTGCGCGGAACCCCTATTTGTTTATTTTTCTAAATACATTCAAATATGTATCCGCTCATGAGAC
AATAACCCTGATAAATGCTTCAATAATATTGAAAAAGGAAGAGTATGAGTATTCAACATTTCCGTGTCGC
CCTTATTCCCTTTTTTGCGGCATTTTGCCTTCCTGTTTTTGCTCACCCAGAAACGCTGGTGAAAGTAAAA
GATGCTGAAGATCAGTTGGGTGCACGAGTGGGTTACATCGAACTGGATCTCAACAGCGGTAAGATCCTTG
AGAGTTTTCGCCCCGAAGAACGTTTTCCAATGATGAGCACTTTTAAAGTTCTGCTATGTGGCGCGGTATT
ATCCCGTGTTGACGCCGGGCAAGAGCAACTCGGTCGCCGCATACACTATTCTCAGAATGACTTGGTTGAG
TACTCACCAGTCACAGAAAAGCATCTTACGGATGGCATGACAGTAAGAGAATTATGCAGTGCTGCCATAA
CCATGAGTGATAACACTGCGGCCAACTTACTTCTGACAACGATCGGAGGACCGAAGGAGCTAACCGCTTT
TTTGCACAACATGGGGGATCATGTAACTCGCCTTGATCGTTGGGAACCGGAGCTGAATGAAGCCATACCA
AACGACGAGCGTGACACCACGATGCCTGCAGCAATGGCAACAACGTTGCGCAAACTATTAACTGGCGAAC
TACTTACTCTAGCTTCCCGGCAACAATTAATAGACTGGATGGAGGCGGATAAAGTTGCAGGACCACTTCT
GCGCTCGGCCCTTCCGGCTGGCTGGTTTATTGCTGATAAATCTGGAGCCGGTGAGCGTGGGTCTCGCGGT
ATCATTGCAGCACTGGGGCCAGATGGTAAGCCCTCCCGTATCGTAGTTATCTACACGACGGGGAGTCAGG
CAACTATGGATGAACGAAATAGACAGATCGCTGAGATAGGTGCCTCACTGATTAAGCATTGGTAACTGTC
AGACCAAGTTTACTCATATATACTTTAGATTGATTTAAAACTTCATTTTTAATTTAAAAGGATCTAGGTG
AAGATCCTTTTTGATAATCTCATGACCAAAATCCCTTAACGTGAGTTTTCGTTCCACTGAGCGTCAGACC
CCGTAGAAAAGATCAAAGGATCTTCTTGAGATCCTTTTTTTCTGCGCGTAATCTGCTGCTTGCAAACAAA
AAAACCACCGCTACCAGCGGTGGTTTGTTTGCCGGATCAAGAGCTACCAACTCTTTTTCCGAAGGTAACT
GGCTTCAGCAGAGCGCAGATACCAAATACTGTTCTTCTAGTGTAGCCGTAGTTAGGCCACCACTTCAAGA
ACTCTGTAGCACCGCCTACATACCTCGCTCTGCTAATCCTGTTACCAGTGGCTGCTGCCAGTGGCGATAA
GTCGTGTCTTACCGGGTTGGACTCAAGACGATAGTTACCGGATAAGGCGCAGCGGTCGGGCTGAACGGGG
GGTTCGTGCACACAGCCCAGCTTGGAGCGAACGACCTACACCGAACTGAGATACCTACAGCGTGAGCTAT
GAGAAAGCGCCACGCTTCCCGAAGGGAGAAAGGCGGACAGGTATCCGGTAAGCGGCAGGGTCGGAACAGG
AGAGCGCACGAGGGAGCTTCCAGGGGGAAACGCCTGGTATCTTTATAGTCCTGTCGGGTTTCGCCACCTC
TGACTTGAGCGTCGATTTTTGTGATGCTCGTCAGGGGGGCGGAGCCTATGGAAAAACGCCAGCAACGCGG
CCTTTTTACGGTTCCTGGCCTTTTGCTGGCCTTTTGCTCACATGTTCTTTCCTGCGTTATCCCCTGATTC
TGTGGATAACCGTATTACCGCCTTTGAGTGAGCTGATACCGCTCGCCGCAGCCGAACGACCGAGCGCAGC
GAGTCAGTGAGCGAGGAAGCGGAAGAGCGCCCAATACGCAAACCGCCTCTCCCCGCGCGTTGGCCGATTC
ATTAATGCAGCTGGCACGACAGGTTTCCCGACTGGAAAGCGGGCAGTGAGCGCAACGCAATTAATGTGAG
TTAGCTCACTCATTAGGCACCCCAGGCTTTACACTTTATGCTTCCGGCTCGTATGTTGTGTGGAATTGTG
AGCGGATAACAATTTCACACAGGAAACAGCTATGACCATGATTACGCCAAGCTCTAGCTAGAGGTCGACC
AATTCTCATGTTTGACAGCTTATCATCGCAGATCCGGGCAACGTTGTTGCCATTGCTGCAGGCGCAGAAC
TGGTAGGTATGGAAGATCTATACATTGAATCAATATTGGCAATTAGCCATATTAGTCATTGGTTATATAG
CATAAATCAATATTGGCTATTGGCCATTGCATACGTTGTATCTATATCATAATATGTACATTTATATTGG
CTCATGTCCAATATGACCGCCATGTTGACATTGATTATTGACTAGTTATTAATAGTAATCAATTACGGGG
TCATTAGTTCATAGCCCATATATGGAGTTCCGCGTTACATAACTTACGGTAAATGGCCCGCCTGGCTGAC
CGCCCAACGACCCCCGCCCATTGACGTCAATAATGACGTATGTTCCCATAGTAACGCCAATAGGGACTTT
CCATTGACGTCAATGGGTGGAGTATTTACGGTAAACTGCCCACTTGGCAGTACATCAAGTGTATCATATG
CCAAGTCCGCCCCCTATTGACGTCAATGACGGTAAATGGCCCGCCTGGCATTATGCCCAGTACATGACCT
TACGGGACTTTCCTACTTGGCAGTACATCTACGTATTAGTCATCGCTATTACCATGGTGATGCGGTTTTG
GCAGTACACCAATGGGCGTGGATAGCGGTTTGACTCACGGGGATTTCCAAGTCTCCACCCCATTGACGTC
AATGGGAGTTTGTTTTGGCACCAAAATCAACGGGACTTTCCAAAATGTCGTAATAACCCCGCCCCGTTGA
CGCAAATGGGCGGTAGGCGTGTACGGTGGGAGGTCTATATAAGCAGAGCTCGTTTAGTGAACCGTCAGAT
CCTCACTCTCTTCCGCATCGCTGTCTGCGAGGGCCAGCTGTTGGGCTCGCGGTTGAGGACAAACTCTTCG
CGGTCTTTCCAGTACTCTTGGATCGGAAACCCGTCGGCCTCCGAACGGTACTCCGCCACCGAGGGACCTG
AGCGAGTCCGCATCGACCGGATCGGAAAACCTCTCGAGAAAGGCGTCTAACCAGTCACAGTCGCAAGGTA
GGCTGAGCACCGTGGCGGGCGGCAGCGGGTGGCGGTCGGGGTTGTTTCTGGCGGAGGTGCTGCTGATGAT
GTAATTAAAGTAGGCGGTCTTGAGACGGCGGATGGTCGAGGTGAGGTGTGGCAGGCTTGAGATCCAGCTG
TTGGGGTGAGTACTCCCTCTCAAAAGCGGGCATTACTTCTGCGCTAAGATTGTCAGTTTCCAAAAACGAG
GAGGATTTGATATTCACCTGGCCCGATCTGGCCATACACTTGAGTGACAATGACATCCACTTTGCCTTTC
TCTCCACAGGTGTCCACTCCCAGGTCCAAGTTTAAACTGCGGCCGCCACCATGGTCGCTAGCAGCAGCAG
AATCAGAGCCGCCTGGACCAGAGCACTGCTGCTGCCTCTGCTGCTGGCCGGACCTGTGGGCTGCCTGAGC
CGGCAGGAACTGTTCCCTTTCGGCCCAGGACAGGGAGACCTGGAACTGGAAGATGGAGATGACTTCGTGA
GCCCTGCCCTGGAACTGTCTGGCGCCCTGCGGTTCTACGACAGATCCGACATCGACGCCGTGTACGTGAC
CACCAACGGCATCATTGCCACCTCCGAGCCCCCTGCCAAAGAGAGCCACCCCGGCCTGTTCCCTCCAACA
TTCGGCGCCGTGGCCCCTTTTCTGGCCGACCTGGACACCACAGACGGCCTGGGCAAGGTGTACTACCGGG
AGGACCTGAGCCCCAGCATCACACAGAGGGCCGCTGAGTGCGTGCACAGAGGCTTCCCCGAGATCAGCTT
CCAGCCCAGCAGCGCCGTGGTGGTCACATGGGAGAGCGTGGCCCCATACCAGGGCCCCAGCAGGGATCCC
GACCAGAAGGGCAAGCGGAACACCTTTCAGGCCGTGCTGGCCAGCTCCGATAGCAGCAGCTACGCCATCT
TCCTGTACCCCGAGGACGGCCTGCAGTTCCACACCACCTTCAGCAAGAAAGAAAACAACCAGGTGCCAGC
CGTCGTGGCCTTTAGCCAGGGCAGCGTGGGCTTCCTGTGGAAGTCCAACGGCGCCTACAACATCTTCGCC
AACGACCGGGAGAGCATCGAGAACCTGGCCAAGAGCAGCAATAGCGGCCAGCAGGGCGTGTGGGTGTTCG
AGATCGGCAGCCCCGCCACCACAAATGGCGTGGTGCCCGCCGATGTGATCCTGGGCACCGAGGATGGCGC
CGAGTACGACGACGAGGACGAGGACTACGATCTGGCCACCACCCGGCTGGGTCTGGAAGATGTGGGCACC
ACACCCTTCAGCTACAAGGCCCTGAGAAGAGGCGGAGCCGACACCTACAGCGTGCCCAGCGTGCTGTCTC
CTAGAAGGGCCGCCACCGAAAGACCTCTGGGCCCTCCCACCGAGAGAACCCGGTCCTTCCAGCTGGCCGT
GGAGACATTTCACCAGCAGCACCCCCAGGTCATCGACGTGGACGAGGTGGAAGAGACAGGCGTGGTGTTC
TCCTACAACACCGACAGCCGGCAGACCTGTGCCAACAACCGGCACCAGTGCAGCGTCCACGCCGAGTGCA
GAGACTACGCCACCGGCTTTTGCTGTAGCTGCGTGGCCGGCTACACCGGCAATGGCAGACAGTGTGTGGC
CGAAGGCTCTCCTCAGCGCGTGAACGGCAAAGTGAAGGGCCGGATCTTCGTGGGCAGCAGCCAGGTGCCC
ATCGTGTTCGAGAACACCGATCTGCACAGCTACGTGGTCATGAACCACGGCCGGTCCTACACCGCCATCA
GCACCATCCCCGAGACAGTGGGCTACAGCCTGCTGCCACTGGCCCCTGTGGGCGGCATCATCGGCTGGAT
GTTCGCCGTGGAGCAGGACGGCTTCAAGAACGGCTTCAGCATCACAGGCGGCGAGTTCACCAGACAGGCC
GAAGTGACCTTCGTGGGCCACCCTGGCAACCTGGTCATCAAGCAGCGGTTCAGCGGCATCGATGAGCACG
GCCACCTGACCATCGACACCGAGCTGGAAGGCAGAGTGCCCCAGATCCCCTTCGGCAGCTCCGTGCACAT
CGAGCCCTACACAGAGCTGTACCACTACAGCACCAGCGTGATCACCAGCTCCAGCACCCGGGAGTACACC
GTGACCGAGCCCGAGAGAGATGGCGCCAGCCCCAGCCGGATCTACACCTACCAGTGGCGGCAGACCATCA
CATTCCAGGAATGCGTCCACGACGACAGCAGACCAGCCCTGCCTAGCACCCAGCAGCTGTCCGTGGACAG
CGTGTTCGTGCTGTACAACCAGGAAGAGAAGATCCTGAGATACGCCTTCAGCAACAGCATCGGCCCTGTG
CGGGAGGGATCTCCCGACGCCCTGCAGAACCCCTGCTACATCGGCACCCACGGCTGCGATACCAACGCCG
CCTGCAGACCAGGCCCCAGAACCCAGTTCACATGCGAGTGCAGCATCGGCTTCAGAGGCGACGGCCGGAC
ATGCTACGACATCGATGAGTGCAGCGAGCAGCCTAGCGTGTGCGGCAGCCACACCATCTGCAACAACCAC
CCTGGCACCTTCAGATGCGAGTGTGTGGAGGGCTACCAGTTCAGCGACGAGGGCACCTGTGTGGCTGTCG
TGGACCAGAGACCCATCAACTACTGCGAGACAGGCCTGCACAACTGCGACATCCCCCAGCGGGCCCAGTG
TATCTACACCGGCGGCAGCTCCTACACCTGTAGCTGCCTGCCTGGATTCAGCGGAGATGGCCAGGCCTGC
CAGGACGTGGATGAGTGCCAGCCCTCCAGATGCCACCCCGACGCCTTTTGCTACAACACCCCCGGCAGCT
TCACCTGTCAGTGCAAGCCCGGCTACCAGGGCGACGGCTTCAGATGTGTGCCCGGCGAGGTGGAGAAAAC
CCGGTGCCAGCACGAGAGAGAGCACATCCTGGGAGCCGCTGGCGCCACAGACCCTCAGAGGCCCATCCCT
CCTGGCCTGTTCGTGCCCGAGTGTGACGCCCACGGCCACTACGCCCCTACACAGTGTCACGGCAGCACCG
GCTACTGTTGGTGCGTGGACCGGGACGGAAGAGAGGTGGAGGGCACCCGGACCAGACCTGGCATGACCCC
CCCCTGTCTGTCTACCGTGGCCCCACCTATCCACCAGGGCCCTGCCGTGCCTACAGCCGTGATCCCTCTG
CCTCCCGGCACCCATCTGCTGTTCGCCCAGACCGGCAAGATCGAGAGACTGCCCCTGGAAGGCAACACCA
TGAGAAAGACCGAGGCCAAGGCCTTTCTGCACGTGCCCGCCAAAGTGATCATCGGCCTGGCCTTCGACTG
CGTGGACAAGATGGTGTACTGGACCGACATCACCGAGCCCAGCATCGGCAGAGCTAGCCTGCACGGCGGC
GAGCCCACCACCATCATCAGACAGGACCTGGGCAGCCCTGAGGGCATTGCCGTGGACCACCTGGGCCGGA
ACATCTTCTGGACCGACTCCAACCTGGACCGGATCGAGGTGGCCAAGCTGGACGGCACCCAGCGGAGAGT
GCTGTTCGAGACAGACCTGGTCAACCCCAGAGGCATCGTGACCGACAGCGTGCGGGGCAACCTGTACTGG
ACAGACTGGAACAGAGACAACCCCAAGATCGAAACCAGCTACATGGATGGCACCAACCGGCGGATCCTGG
TGCAGGACGACCTGGGCCTGCCCAATGGACTGACCTTTGACGCCTTCTCCAGCCAGCTGTGTTGGGTGGA
CGCCGGCACCAATAGAGCCGAGTGCCTGAACCCCAGCCAGCCTAGCAGACGGAAGGCCCTGGAAGGGCTG
CAGTACCCCTTCGCCGTGACCAGCTACGGCAAGAACCTGTACTTCACCGATTGGAAGATGAACAGCGTGG
TGGCCCTGGACCTGGCCATCAGCAAAGAGACAGACGCCTTCCAGCCCCACAAGCAGACCCGGCTGTACGG
CATCACCACCGCCCTGAGCCAGTGCCCCCAGGGCCACAACTACTGCAGCGTGAACAACGGCGGCTGCACC
CACCTGTGTCTGGCCACCCCTGGCAGCAGAACCTGTCGGTGCCCCGACAACACCCTGGGCGTGGACTGCA
TCGAGCGGAAAGGCGCGCC
Features (pLannotate 1.2.2; 19 found; start..end, strand, type, name):
    713..768     +  polyA_signal   β-globin poly(A) signal: rabbit β-globin polyadenylation signal (Gil and Proudfoot, 1987)
   1282..2963    -  rep_origin     oriP (fragment): Epstein-Barr virus oriP replication origin (Yates et al., 2000)
   3090..3194    +  promoter       AmpR promoter: bla
   3195..4055    +  CDS            AmpR: β-lactamase; bla; confers resistance to ampicillin, carbenicillin, and related antibiotics
   4226..4814    +  rep_origin     ori: high-copy-number ColE1/pMB1/pBR322/pUC origin of replication
   4997..5089    +  CDS            lacI (fragment): lac repressor; lacI; The lac repressor binds to the lac operator to inhibit transcription in E. coli. This inhibition can be relieved by adding lactose or isopropyl-β-D-thiogalactopyranoside (IPTG).
   5102..5123    +  protein_bind   CAP binding site: CAP binding activates transcription in the presence of cAMP. E. coli catabolite activator protein
   5138..5168    +  promoter       lac promoter: promoter for the E. coli lac operon
   5176..5192    +  protein_bind   lac operator: The lac repressor binds to the lac operator to inhibit transcription in E. coli. This inhibition can be relieved by adding lactose or isopropyl-β-D-thiogalactopyranoside (IPTG). lac repressor encoded by lacI
   5262..5278    +  promoter       tet promoter (fragment): E. coli promoter for tetracycline efflux protein gene
   5288..5313    -  CDS            bla(M) (fragment): β-lactamase lacking the signal sequence; bla(M); allows cytosolic expression of β-lactamase
   5487..5866    +  enhancer       CMV enhancer: human cytomegalovirus immediate early enhancer
   5868..6067    +  promoter       CMV promoter: human cytomegalovirus (CMV) immediate early promoter
   6135..6173    +  misc_feature   Ad SA (fragment): adenovirus major late transcript splice acceptor (Friedrich and Soriano, 1991)
   6206..6415    -  CDS            PTP (fragment): TERM_ADE02 - Experimental evidence at protein level: Swiss-Prot protein existence level 1. Protein covalently bound to the viral DNA that acts as a primer for viral genomic replication by DNA strand displacement. Assembles on the viral origin of replication in an initiation complex with viral polymerase, DBP, host NFIA and host POU2F1/OCT1. During initiation, the polymerase covalently couples the first dCTP with Ser- 580 of pTP. The terminal protein stimulates the template activity over 20 fold compared to protein-free templates. Neo-synthesized viral genomes are linked to two preterminal prot
   6446..6535    +  intron         chimeric intron (fragment): chimera between introns from adenovirus and immunoglobulin heavy chain genes
   6554..6600    +  CDS            IgH signal sequence (fragment): signal sequence from the mouse immunoglobulin heavy chain variable region
   6631..10371   +  CDS            NID1: NID1_HUMAN - Also known as NID. Experimental evidence at protein level: Swiss-Prot protein existence level 1. Sulfated glycoprotein widely distributed in basement membranes and tightly associated with laminin. Also binds to collagen IV and perlecan. It probably has a role in cell-extracellular matrix interactions. From Homo sapiens (Human).
  10372..553     +  CDS            Cd4 (fragment) (across the origin): CD4_RAT - Experimental evidence at protein level: Swiss-Prot protein existence level 1. Integral membrane glycoprotein that plays an essential role in the immune response and serves multiple functions in responses against both external and internal offenses. In T-cells, functions primarily as a coreceptor for MHC class II molecule:peptide complex. The antigens presented by class II peptides are derived from extracellular proteins while class I peptides are derived from cytosolic proteins. Interacts simultaneously with the T-cell receptor (TCR) and the MHC class II presented by antigen presenti
