[The description below was written by a language model from this plasmid's Addgene catalogue record and pLannotate feature annotations shown in this document.]
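Description:
NID1-bio-His is a mammalian expression plasmid built on the pTT3 backbone for producing a soluble, secreted, tagged form of human Nidogen-1 (NID1), a sulfated basement-membrane glycoprotein that associates with laminin and also binds collagen IV and perlecan. The roughly 10.4 kb plasmid is propagated in E. coli at high copy from a ColE1/pUC-type origin under ampicillin selection (AmpR, β-lactamase). It also carries a fragment of the Epstein-Barr virus oriP, an element that supports episomal maintenance in cells expressing EBNA1. Remnants of lac regulatory elements and other short fragments in the annotation appear to be backbone leftovers with no stated role.

Expression is driven by the CMV immediate-early enhancer and promoter, followed by adenovirus-derived leader, splice and intron sequences. One of these is annotated on the reverse strand as a terminal protein fragment, most likely an overlap with the adenoviral leader region rather than a functional gene. The chemically synthesised NID1 coding sequence, about 3.7 kb, is cloned between retained NotI and AscI sites. It is fused in frame at its C terminus to backbone-encoded rat CD4 domains 3 and 4, an enzymatic biotinylation sequence, a linker and a His tag. The annotation detects the CD4 fragment spanning the numbering origin but does not separately mark the biotinylation and His sequences. A rabbit β-globin polyadenylation signal ends the transcript.

The tags allow His-based purification, oriented capture of the biotinylated protein on streptavidin, and detection through the CD4 domains. The associated publication used such recombinant ectodomains in a human platelet receptor protein microarray to screen for extracellular receptor-ligand interactions.
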