Addgene plasmid #52068: NID1-bio-His
Purpose: Expresses full-length Nidogen-1 precursor ectodomain in mammalian cells. C-terminal rat Cd4d3+4 tag, biotinylation sequence and His tag.
Depositing lab: Gavin Wright. Depositing organization: Wellcome Sanger Institute. Publication: A human platelet receptor protein microarray identifies FcepsilonR1alpha as an activating PEAR1 ligand. Sun Y, Vandenbriele C, Kauskot A, Verhamme P, Hoylaerts MF, Wright GJ. Mol Cell Proteomics. 2015 Feb 23. pii: mcp.M114.046946. 10.1074/mcp.M114.046946 PubMed 25713122.
Backbone
  Vector backbone: pTT3
  Backbone manufacturer: Yves Durocher, NRC
  Backbone size w/o insert (bp): 6618
  Total vector size (bp): 10379
  Modifications to backbone: Rat CD4 d3+4, enzymatic biotinylation sequence, linker and His tag (CD4d3+4-BioLHis).
  Vector type: Mammalian Expression
Growth in bacteria
  Bacterial resistance: Ampicillin, 100 μg/mL
  Growth temperature: 37°C
  Growth strain: Top10
  Copy number: High Copy
Gene/Insert
  Gene/Insert name: NID1 (alt name: Nidogen-1 precursor)
  Species: H. sapiens (human)
  Insert size (bp): 3761
  Entrez Gene: NID1 (a.k.a. NID)
  Promoter: CMV
  Tag / fusion protein: rat CD4 d3+4 (C terminal on backbone); enzymatic biotinylation sequence (C terminal on backbone); His tag (C terminal on backbone)
  Cloning method: Restriction Enzyme; 5′ cloning site NotI (not destroyed); 3′ cloning site AscI (not destroyed)
  Sequencing primers: 5′ CMV-fwd
Resource information
  A portion of this plasmid was derived from a plasmid made by: Insert was chemically synthesised.
Terms and licenses: Academic/Nonprofit Terms; Industry Terms: Not Available to Industry
Depositor comments: Article ref 128
How to cite: NID1-bio-His was a gift from Gavin Wright (Addgene plasmid # 52068 ; http://n2t.net/addgene:52068 ; RRID:Addgene_52068)
