>Addgene plasmid #52068 | NID1-bio-His | addgene partial sequence | sequence record 94419 | pMT2-F 5'-TTGCCTTTCTCTCCACAGGT-3'
ACTGCGGCCGCCACCATGGTCGCTAGCAGCAGCAGAATCAGAGCCGCCTGGACCAGAGCACTGCTGCTGC
CTCTGCTGCTGGCCGGACCTGTGGGCTGCCTGAGCCGGCAGGAACTGTTCCCTTTCGGCCCAGGACAGGG
AGACCTGGAACTGGAAGATGGAGATGACTTCGTGAGCCCTGCCCTGGAACTGTCTGGCGCCCTGCGGTTC
TACGACAGATCCGACATCGACGCCGTGTACGTGACCACCAACGGCATCATTGCCACCTCCGAGCCCCCTG
CCAAAGAGAGCCACCCCGGCCTGTTCCCTCCAACATTCGGCGCCGTGGCCCCTTTTCTGGCCGACCTGGA
CACCACAGACGGCCTGGGCAAGGTGTACTACCGGGAGGACCTGAGCCCCAGCATCACACAGAGGGCCGCT
GAGTGCGTGCACAGAGGCTTCCCCGAGATCAGCTTCCAGCCCAGCAGCGCCGTGGTGGTCACATGGGAGA
GCGTGGCCCCATACCAGGGCCCCAGCAGGGATCCCGACCAGAAGGGCAAGCGGAACACCTTTCAGGCCGT
GCTGGCCAGCTCCGATAGCAGCAGCTACGCCATCTTCCTGTACCCCGAGGACGGCCTGCAGTTCCACACC
ACCTTCAGCAAGAAAGAAAACAACCAGGTGCCAGCCGTCGTGGCCTTTAGCCAGGGCAGCGTGGGCTTCC
TGTGGAAGTCCAACGGCGCCTACAACATCTTCGCCAACGACCGGGAGAGCATCGAGAACCTGGCCAAGAG
CAGCAATAGCGGCCAGCAGGGCGTGTGGGTGTTCGAGATCGGCAGCCCCGCCACCACAAATGGCGTGGTG
CCCGCCGATGTGATCCTGGGCACCGAGGATGGCGCCGAGTACGACGACGAGGACGAGGACTACGATCTGG
CCACCACC
