>Addgene plasmid #52068 | NID1-bio-His | addgene partial sequence | sequence record 94689 | rb_glob_PA_term-R 5'-CCCATATGTCCTTCCGAGTG-3'
AATAAATTTCCTTTATTAGCCAGAGGTCGAGGTCGGGGGATCCTTAATTAATCACGTGTCTAGACTCAAT
GGTGGTGATGGTGGTGGGGGCCCAGAGGGGCCAGAGGAGGCAGGTTCCTGTCCCTGTGGTTCCACAGCAT
CTTCTGGGCGTCCAGGATGTGGTGCAGGCTGCCGGAATTCAACCCTTTGGATAAAACCTGGATCTTGGAG
TCCATCTTGACCTCTTCACCTTCACTCAGTAGACATTGCCACACCCCTGCTTCAGGGGCCTGCACTTGAA
TCACTTTCTCCTGCCTGGAGACCCTGGCCTCCTGATTCTCCTGCTTCAAGATCAGTCTCATCTTGGGTGA
GGTGGGTCCCATCACCTCACAGGTCAAAGTGTTGCTGTCGGGCTGAGTCACTTTCATCACCACCAGGTTC
ACTTCCTGATACAGTATCCCTCTGTCCAGAGTCAGGGTCAGGTTGCCAGAACCAGCAAACTGAAGGGAGA
CCTGGGGTATCTGAAGGGTGAGTGGGAGCGTTTCGGACAGCTGGAACTTGGGGTTGCTAGTAGACTTCTG
CACAGACACCTTTTGGTTCTTTAGGGAGAAGGTGATCCAGGACTGGGAAGAAGGAGCCTTCTCTGCCTTC
CATCTCAACTCTCCCTGCAGGCTTTCCTCTCCAAGGTTGAGTGGGAAGGAGAACTCCGCTGACTCCCCCT
CACTCTTATAGGCCGTGATGGAGGTCGACGGCGCGCCTTTCCGCTCGATGCAGTCCACGCCCAGGGTGTT
GTCGGG
